Addgene plasmid #13937: RCAS(A) mWnt4 (CT#542)
Depositing lab: Cliff Tabin. Depositing organization: Harvard Medical School. Publication: Dual roles of Wnt signaling during chondrogenesis in the chicken limb. Hartmann C, Tabin CJ. Development. 2000 Jul . 127(14):3141-59. PubMed 10862751.
Backbone
  Vector backbone: RCASBP(A)
  Backbone size w/o insert (bp): 11600
  Vector type: Retroviral ; avian expression
Growth in bacteria
  Bacterial resistance: Ampicillin, 100 μg/mL
  Growth temperature: 37°C
  Growth strain: DH5alpha
  Copy number: High Copy
Gene/Insert
  Gene/Insert name: Wnt-4
  Species: M. musculus (mouse)
  Entrez Gene: Wnt4 (a.k.a. Wnt-4)
  Cloning method: Restriction Enzyme; 5′ cloning site ClaI (not destroyed); 3′ cloning site ClaI (not destroyed)
  Sequencing primers: 5′ RCAS-F
Terms and licenses: Academic/Nonprofit Terms; Industry Terms: Not Available to Industry
Depositor comments: Mouse Wnt-4 full-length ORF: 5’BsaI-primer: GGTCTCCATG AGCCCCCGTT CGTGC 3’EcoRI-primer: CTGAATTCAC CGGCACGTGT GCATCTCC.
How to cite: RCAS(A) mWnt4 (CT#542) was a gift from Cliff Tabin (Addgene plasmid # 13937 ; http://n2t.net/addgene:13937 ; RRID:Addgene_13937)
