[The description below was written by a language model from this plasmid's Addgene catalogue record.]
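Description:
RCAS(A) mWnt4 is a retroviral expression plasmid built on the RCASBP(A) backbone, a proviral vector of about 11.6 kb (without insert) intended for gene delivery into avian cells and tissues. RCAS vectors are replication-competent derivatives of avian leukosis/Rous sarcoma virus in which the src oncogene has been replaced by a ClaI cloning site. The retained viral genes allow the virus to spread from an initially transfected or infected cell to its neighbours. The "BP" designation refers to the Bryan high-titre polymerase variant, and "(A)" denotes the subgroup A envelope, which determines which host cells can be infected. In bacteria the plasmid is maintained at high copy under ampicillin selection. The record gives no feature table, so the bacterial origin and other backbone elements are not itemised.

The payload is the full-length open reading frame of mouse Wnt-4 (Wnt4), a secreted signalling ligand of the Wnt family. According to the depositor's comments, it was amplified with primers carrying BsaI and EcoRI sites, and it sits in the vector as a ClaI fragment with both ClaI sites preserved. This suggests passage through an intermediate adaptor plasmid, though the record does not say so. No epitope tag or reporter is listed. In RCAS vectors an insert at the ClaI site is normally expressed from a spliced message driven by the viral LTR rather than from a separate internal promoter, and no other promoter is recorded here.

The associated publication concerns the roles of Wnt signalling during chondrogenesis in the chicken limb. This fits use of the construct for virus-mediated misexpression of Wnt-4 in chick embryos or avian cells to study cartilage and skeletal development.
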