>Addgene plasmid #13937 | RCAS(A) mWnt4 (CT#542) | addgene partial sequence | sequence record 20146 | 13937 with RCAS-F
GGAAGAAGCTATTGGTAATTGTGAAATACGCTTTTGTCTGTGTGCTGCAGGAGCTGAGCTGACTCTGCTG
GTGGCCTCGCGTACCACTGTGGCATCGATTCTAGACCACTGTGGCCAGGCGGTAGCTGGGACGTGCAGCC
GACCACCATGAGCCCCCGTTCGTGCCTGCGGTCCCTGCGACTCCTCGTCTTCGCCGTGTTCTCGGCCGCC
GCGAGCAATTGGCTGTACCTGGCCAAGCTGTCATCGGTGGGCAGCATCTCCGAAGAGGAGACGTGCGAGA
AACTCAAAGGCCTGATCCAGAGGCAGGTGCAGATGTGCAAACGGAACCTTGAGGTGATGGACTCAGTGCG
CCGTGGTGCCCAGCTGGCCATCGAGGAGTGCCAATACCAGTTCCGGAACCGGCGCTGGAACTGTTCCACA
CTGGACTCCCTCCCTGTCTTTGGGAAGGTGGTGACACAAGGGACCCGGGAGGCGGCCTTTGTATACGCCA
TCTCTTCAGCAGGTGTGGCCTTTGCAGTGACAAGGGCATGCAGCAGTGGAGAACTGGAGAAGTGTGGCTG
TGACCGGACAGTGCACGGGGTCAGCCCACAGGGCTTCCAGTGGTCAGGATGCTCGGACAACATCGCCTAT
GGCGTAGCCTTCTCACAGTCCTTTGTGGACGTCCGGGAGAGGAGCAAGGGGGCCTCCTCCAGCCGGGCAC
TCATGAATCTT
